Addgene plasmid #213831: pAAV_BiCHATe27_C1V1_eYFP
Purpose: AAV construct expressing eYFP-tagged chimeric opsin variant C1V1 driven by cholinergic neuron-targeting enhancer. Alias: pAAV_S9E27_C1V1_eYFP
Depositing lab: Gordon Fishell. Depositing organization: Broad Institute. Publication: An enhancer-AAV toolbox to target and manipulate distinct interneuron subtypes. Furlanis E, Dai M, Leyva Garcia B, Tran T, Vergara J, Pereira A, Gorissen BL, Wills S, Vlachos A, Hairston A, Dwivedi D, Du S, McMahon J, Huang S, Morabito A, Vazquez A, Kim S, Lee AT, Chang EF, Razzaq T, Qazi A, Vargish G, Yuan X, Caccavano A, Hunt S, Chittajallu R, McLean N, Hewitt L, Paranzino E, Rice H, Cummins AC, Plotnikova A, Mohanty A, Tangen AC, Shin JH, Azadi R, Eldridge MAG, Alvarez VA, Averbeck BB, Alyahyay M, Vallejo TR, Soheib M, Vattino LG, MacGregor CP, Chatain CP, Banks E, Olah VJ, Naskar S, Hill S, Liebergall S, Badiani R, Hyde L, Hanley E, Xu Q, Allaway KC, Goldberg EM, Rowan MJM, Nowakowski TJ, Lee S, Favuzzi E, Kaeser PS, Sjulson L, Batista-Brito R, Takesian AE, Ibrahim LA, Iqbal A, Pelkey KA, McBain CJ, Dimidschstein J, Fishell G, Wang Y. Neuron. 2025 May 21;113(10):1525-1547.e15. doi: 10.1016/j.neuron.2025.05.002. PubMed 40403705.
Backbone
  Vector backbone: pAAV-S5E2-dTom-nlsdTom
  Total vector size (bp): 6807
  Vector type: AAV
Growth in bacteria
  Bacterial resistance: Ampicillin, 100 μg/mL
  Growth temperature: 37°C
  Growth strain: NEB Stable
  Copy number: High Copy
Gene/Insert
  Gene/Insert name: C1V1-eYFP
  Species: Synthetic
  Insert size (bp): 1818
Terms and licenses: Academic/Nonprofit Terms; Industry Terms: Not Available to Industry
Depositor comments: Please visit https://doi.org/10.1101/2024.07.17.603924 for bioRxiv preprint.
How to cite: pAAV_BiCHATe27_C1V1_eYFP was a gift from Gordon Fishell (Addgene plasmid # 213831 ; http://n2t.net/addgene:213831 ; RRID:Addgene_213831)
