[The description below was written by a language model from this plasmid's Addgene catalogue record and pLannotate feature annotations shown in this document.]
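Description:
pAAV_BiCHATe27_C1V1_eYFP (alias pAAV_S9E27_C1V1_eYFP) is a 6.8 kb AAV transfer plasmid built on the pAAV-S5E2-dTom-nlsdTom backbone and designed to deliver an optogenetic actuator to cholinergic neurons. It is maintained in E. coli as a high-copy plasmid through a ColE1/pUC-type origin with ampicillin selection (AmpR under its own bla promoter). An f1 phage origin and small remnants of pBR322 bom and rop sequences are also present in the backbone. The expression cassette is flanked by AAV2 inverted terminal repeats, which allow the intervening DNA to be replicated and packaged into recombinant AAV particles. The downstream ITR is annotated in full, whereas only short fragments of the upstream ITR were detected in the sequencing result.

Expression is driven by the BiCHATe27 (S9E27) enhancer, a cis-regulatory element described as targeting cholinergic neurons. The enhancer and any accompanying minimal promoter are not annotated in the feature table but presumably lie in the unannotated region upstream of a chimeric β-globin/immunoglobulin intron, which promotes efficient processing of the transcript. The 1,818 bp synthetic insert encodes C1V1, a chimeric opsin variant, fused to EYFP. The opsin portion is likewise unannotated. A short KCNJ2 (Kir2.1)-derived fragment sits directly before EYFP, consistent with the membrane-trafficking signals commonly added to opsin fusions, though the record does not state its role. A WPRE enhances transcript stability and expression, and an SV40 polyadenylation signal terminates the message. The construct belongs to an enhancer-AAV toolbox for targeting distinct interneuron subtypes and is suited to light-driven manipulation and fluorescent labelling of cholinergic neurons after viral delivery.
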