Features (pLannotate 1.2.2; 17 found; start..end, strand, type, name):
      9..36      +  repeat_region  AAV2 ITR (fragment): inverted terminal repeat of adeno-associated virus serotype 2 inverted
     65..92      +  repeat_region  AAV2 ITR (fragment): inverted terminal repeat of adeno-associated virus serotype 2 inverted
   1147..1279    +  intron         chimeric intron: chimera between introns from human β-globin and immunoglobulin heavy chain genes
   2349..2408    +  CDS            KCNJ2 (fragment): KCNJ2_HUMAN - Also known as IRK1. Experimental evidence at protein level: Swiss-Prot protein existence level 1. Probably participates in establishing action potential waveform and excitability of neuronal and muscle tissues. Inward rectifier potassium channels are characterized by a greater tendency to allow potassium to flow into the cell rather than out of it. Their voltage dependence is regulated by the concentration of extracellular potassium; as external potassium is raised, the voltage range of the channel opening shifts to more positive voltages. The inward rectification is mainly due t
   2407..3125    +  CDS            EYFP (fragment): enhanced YFP mammalian codon-optimized
   3126..3150    +  misc_feature   MCS (fragment): pBluescript multiple cloning site
   3150..3738    +  misc_feature   WPRE: woodchuck hepatitis virus posttranscriptional regulatory element
   3801..3884    +  CDS            large T antigen (fragment): large T antigen from SV40 (simian virus 40)
   3907..3988    +  polyA_signal   SV40 poly(A) signal: SV40 polyadenylation signal
   4067..4207    +  repeat_region  AAV2 ITR: inverted terminal repeat of adeno-associated virus serotype 2 inverted
   4212..4263    -  misc_feature   bom (fragment): basis of mobility region from pBR322
   4282..4737    +  rep_origin     f1 ori (sequence partly withheld): f1 bacteriophage origin of replication; arrow indicates direction of (+) strand synthesis
   4738..4787    -  misc_feature   bom (fragment): basis of mobility region from pBR322
   4889..4924    -  CDS            rop (fragment): Rop protein, which maintains plasmids at low copy number; rop
   5019..5123    +  promoter       AmpR promoter: bla
   5124..5984    +  CDS            AmpR: β-lactamase; bla; confers resistance to ampicillin, carbenicillin, and related antibiotics
   6155..6743    +  rep_origin     ori: high-copy-number ColE1/pMB1/pBR322/pUC origin of replication
>Addgene plasmid #213831 | pAAV_BiCHATe27_C1V1_eYFP | addgene full sequence | sequence record 421890 | Addgene NGS Result
GCAGGCAGCTGCGCGCTCGCTCGCTCACTGAGGCCGCCCGGGCGTCGGGCGACCTTTGGTCGCCCGGCCT
CAGTGAGCGAGCGAGCGCGCAGAGAGGGAGTGGCCAACTCCATCACTAGGGGTTCCTGCGGCCGCACGCG
TATCGATCCTCGGGTAATTTGTAAAGACAATTTTTCTTTTCCCCCTCTGAACCTAGGCCTTAGGCTGGCT
AGGCAAGTCTCCACTACAGCCCCGCCCACTCCATCTCGGCTGTGGCTCGCGGGAAAGGCAGCCCCCTACA
GTTAGTCTCCCCAGCCATCTTCTCCGGTTCCCCTGATGCTCTCATGGCCCCAGCCATCCTAGAGCTGGTG
CGCCATCGCTCACCTTTAGCATTCGGCCTGCTGGGGGTGAGCTTTTGGGTTAGAAGGAACAAGGCATCAG
ATGGGGTCGTGTTTTTTTACATTCCAATCAGTTTTCGGAGGGGAAGAACAGACATTTTTGTCAGCTAATT
GCATTTAATTACAGAGACAATCGCTGTTTCCGAACGTTGTTGTGTCCACTCCCTCATCCTTCAATCAGTT
CAAGCACATCCGGCCCCAGCTGGGAGCCTTTTAATTGCATAATTTGGATTTCACTTCTGGAAAGAAACTT
GAGAAAGACTCCGTGAGGGTCTCCATTAACACAATCAGCTCCCCAGGCACCCGGGGCTGGCCCTAATTGA
CCCATCTCAGCTAATGCCTCTTTCCAAAGAACGCCCGCGTCATTTCTTTGGCTTGTTTGTGCTATTGTAT
CCTGTTTTAGTGTCTTGATCTTAAACATCTTTAAAGAGGGCACTCAGTGGCTTGTTTAACTGGAAGTGGT
CCAGCTGGTTTGGAAGGACAGTGCATCAGGTGATGTAAGTCCAAGGGTAGGAATTTCTGGCCTCTCCTTC
CCCTGCCCATTGCACCGCTCTCCCCAACAGGAAGTAGCTACACATGATAAGGTGCACTGTGGCTTCTAGG
ACTTATCGATGTTTAAACTTCCTGCAGCCCGGGCTGGGCATAAAAGTCAGGGCAGAGCCATCTATTGCTT
ACATTTGCTTCTAGCCTGCAAGTCGAGGAGCGCAGCCTTCCAGAAGCAGAGCGCGGCGCCTTAAGCTGCA
GAAGTTGGTCGTGAGGCACTGGGCACGTAAGTATCAAGGTTACAAGACAGGTTTAAGGAGACCAATAGAA
ACTGGGCTTGTCGAGACAGAGAAGACTCTTGCGTTTCTGATAGGCACCTATTGGTCTTACTGACATCCAC
TTTGCCTTTCTCTCCACAGCGAGCTCGCTGGGTACCGGTAGGCCACCATGTCGCGGAGGCCATGGCTTCT
TGCCCTAGCGCTGGCAGTGGCGCTGGCGGCCGGCAGCGCAGGAGCCTCGACTGGCAGTGACGCGACGGTG
CCGGTCGCGACTCAGGATGGCCCCGACTACGTTTTCCACCGTGCCCACGAGCGCATGCTCTTCCAAACCT
CATACACTCTTGAGAACAATGGTTCTGTTATTTGCATCCCGAACAACGGCCAGTGCTTCTGCTTGGCTTG
GCTTAAATCCAACGGAACAAATGCCGAGAAGTTGGCTGCCAACATTCTGCAGTGGATTACTTTTGCGCTT
TCAGCGCTCTGCCTGATGTTCTACGGCTACCAGACCTGGAAGTCTACTTGCGGCTGGGAGACCATTTACG
TGGCCACGATCGAGATGATCAAGTTCATCATCGAGTATTTCCATGAGTTTGACGAACCTGCGGTGATCTA
CTCATCCAACGGCAACAAGACCGTGTGGCTTCGTTACGCGACCTGGCTGCTCACCTGCCCGGTCCTTCTG
ATCCATCTGAGCAACCTCACAGGCCTGAAGGACGATTATAGCAAAAGGACTATGGGCCTGTTGGTTTCTG
ATGTGGGATGCATCGTGTGGGGCGCAACCAGCGCCATGTGTACGGGGTGGACGAAGATCCTGTTCTTCCT
CATCTCATTGAGCTATGGTATGTATACCTATTTTCATGCTGCTAAAGTTTATATCGAAGCATTCCACACA
GTTCCAAAAGGGATTTGTCGAGAACTGGTCCGAGTGATGGCCTGGACATTCTTTGTGGCTTGGGGAATGT
TTCCAGTCCTGTTTCTGCTGGGCACGGAAGGATTCGGTCATATCAGCCCTTATGGATCTGCCATTGGGCA
CTCCATCCTCGACCTGATTGCAAAGAACATGTGGGGTGTGCTGGGGAATTACCTGCGCGTCAAAATCCAC
GAGCACATCCTGTTGTATGGCGACATCAGAAAGAAGCAGAAAATTACGATCGCCGGCCAAGAGATGGAGG
TTGAGACACTGGTGGCTGAAGAGGAGGACGCGGCCGCCAAGAGCAGGATCACCAGCGAGGGCGAGTACAT
CCCCCTGGACCAGATCGACATCAACGTGGTGAGCAAGGGCGAGGAGCTGTTCACCGGGGTGGTGCCCATC
CTGGTCGAGCTGGACGGCGACGTAAACGGCCACAAGTTCAGCGTGTCCGGCGAGGGCGAGGGCGATGCCA
CCTACGGCAAGCTGACCCTGAAGTTCATCTGCACCACCGGCAAGCTGCCCGTGCCCTGGCCCACCCTCGT
GACCACCTTCGGCTACGGCCTGCAGTGCTTCGCCCGCTACCCCGACCACATGAAGCAGCACGACTTCTTC
AAGTCCGCCATGCCCGAAGGCTACGTCCAGGAGCGCACCATCTTCTTCAAGGACGACGGCAACTACAAGA
CCCGCGCCGAGGTGAAGTTCGAGGGCGACACCCTGGTGAACCGCATCGAGCTGAAGGGCATCGACTTCAA
GGAGGACGGCAACATCCTGGGGCACAAGCTGGAGTACAACTACAACAGCCACAACGTCTATATCATGGCC
GACAAGCAGAAGAACGGCATCAAGGTGAACTTCAAGATCCGCCACAACATCGAGGACGGCAGCGTGCAGC
TCGCCGACCACTACCAGCAGAACACCCCCATCGGCGACGGCCCCGTGCTGCTGCCCGACAACCACTACCT
GAGCTACCAGTCCGCCCTGAGCAAAGACCCCAACGAGAAGCGCGATCACATGGTCCTGCTGGAGTTCGTG
ACCGCCGCCGGGATCACTCTCGGCATGGACGAGCTGTACAAGTAAGAATTCGATATCAAGCTTATCGATA
ATCAACCTCTGGATTACAAAATTTGTGAAAGATTGACTGGTATTCTTAACTATGTTGCTCCTTTTACGCT
ATGTGGATACGCTGCTTTAATGCCTTTGTATCATGCTATTGCTTCCCGTATGGCTTTCATTTTCTCCTCC
TTGTATAAATCCTGGTTGCTGTCTCTTTATGAGGAGTTGTGGCCCGTTGTCAGGCAACGTGGCGTGGTGT
GCACTGTGTTTGCTGACGCAACCCCCACTGGTTGGGGCATTGCCACCACCTGTCAGCTCCTTTCCGGGAC
TTTCGCTTTCCCCCTCCCTATTGCCACGGCGGAACTCATCGCCGCCTGCCTTGCCCGCTGCTGGACAGGG
GCTCGGCTGTTGGGCACTGACAATTCCGTGGTGTTGTCGGGGAAATCATCGTCCTTTCCTTGGCTGCTCG
CCTATGTTGCCACCTGGATTCTGCGCGGGACGTCCTTCTGCTACGTCCCTTCGGCCCTCAATCCAGCGGA
CCTTCCTTCCCGCGGCCTGCTGCCGGCTCTGCGGCCTCTTCCGCGTCTTCGCCTTCGCCCTCAGACGAGT
CGGATCTCCCTTTGGGCCGCCTCCCCGCATCGATACCGAGCGCTGCTCGAGAGATCTGTGATAGCGGCCA
TCAAGCTGGCCGCGACTCTAGATCATAATCAGCCATACCACATTTGTAGAGGTTTTACTTGCTTTAAAAA
ACCTCCCACACCTCCCCCTGAACCTGAAACATAAAATGAATGCAATTGTTGTTGTTAACTTGTTTATTGC
AGCTTATAATGGTTACAAATAAAGCAATAGCATCACAAATTTCACAAATAAAGCATTTTTTTCACTGCAT
TCTAGTTGTGGTTTGTCCAAACTCATCAATGTATCAGCTTATCGATACCGCATGCACGTGCGGACCGAGC
GGCCGCAGGAACCCCTAGTGATGGAGTTGGCCACTCCCTCTCTGCGCGCTCGCTCGCTCACTGAGGCCGG
GCGACCAAAGGTCGCCCGACGCCCGGGCTTTGCCCGGGCGGCCTCAGTGAGCGAGCGAGCGCGCAGCTGC
CTGCAGGGGCGCCTGATGCGGTATTTTCTCCTTACGCATCTGTGCGGTATTTCACACCGCATA
[95 nt withheld, positions 4264-4358]
T
[46 nt withheld, positions 4360-4405]
C
[141 nt withheld, positions 4407-4547]
CCTTTGACGTTGGAGTCCACGTTCTTT
[37 nt withheld, positions 4575-4611]
ACTCTATCTCGGGCTATTCTTTTGATTTATAAGGGATTTTGCCGATTTCGGTCTATTGGTTAAAAAATGA
GCTGATTTAACAAAAATTTAACGCGAATTTTAACAAAATATTAACGTTTACAATTTTATGGTGCACTCTC
AGTACAATCTGCTCTGATGCCGCATAGTTAAGCCAGCCCCGACACCCGCCAACACCCGCTGACGCGCCCT
GACGGGCTTGTCTGCTCCCGGCATCCGCTTACAGACAAGCTGTGACCGTCTCCGGGAGCTGCATGTGTCA
GAGGTTTTCACCGTCATCACCGAAACGCGCGAGACGAAAGGGCCTCGTGATACGCCTATTTTTATAGGTT
AATGTCATGATAATAATGGTTTCTTAGACGTCAGGTGGCACTTTTCGGGGAAATGTGCGCGGAACCCCTA
TTTGTTTATTTTTCTAAATACATTCAAATATGTATCCGCTCATGAGACAATAACCCTGATAAATGCTTCA
ATAATATTGAAAAAGGAAGAGTATGAGTATTCAACATTTCCGTGTCGCCCTTATTCCCTTTTTTGCGGCA
TTTTGCCTTCCTGTTTTTGCTCACCCAGAAACGCTGGTGAAAGTAAAAGATGCTGAAGATCAGTTGGGTG
CACGAGTGGGTTACATCGAACTGGATCTCAACAGCGGTAAGATCCTTGAGAGTTTTCGCCCCGAAGAACG
TTTTCCAATGATGAGCACTTTTAAAGTTCTGCTATGTGGCGCGGTATTATCCCGTATTGACGCCGGGCAA
GAGCAACTCGGTCGCCGCATACACTATTCTCAGAATGACTTGGTTGAGTACTCACCAGTCACAGAAAAGC
ATCTTACGGATGGCATGACAGTAAGAGAATTATGCAGTGCTGCCATAACCATGAGTGATAACACTGCGGC
CAACTTACTTCTGACAACGATCGGAGGACCGAAGGAGCTAACCGCTTTTTTGCACAACATGGGGGATCAT
GTAACTCGCCTTGATCGTTGGGAACCGGAGCTGAATGAAGCCATACCAAACGACGAGCGTGACACCACGA
TGCCTGTAGCAATGGCAACAACGTTGCGCAAACTATTAACTGGCGAACTACTTACTCTAGCTTCCCGGCA
ACAATTAATAGACTGGATGGAGGCGGATAAAGTTGCAGGACCACTTCTGCGCTCGGCCCTTCCGGCTGGC
TGGTTTATTGCTGATAAATCTGGAGCCGGTGAGCGTGGGTCTCGCGGTATCATTGCAGCACTGGGGCCAG
ATGGTAAGCCCTCCCGTATCGTAGTTATCTACACGACGGGGAGTCAGGCAACTATGGATGAACGAAATAG
ACAGATCGCTGAGATAGGTGCCTCACTGATTAAGCATTGGTAACTGTCAGACCAAGTTTACTCATATATA
CTTTAGATTGATTTAAAACTTCATTTTTAATTTAAAAGGATCTAGGTGAAGATCCTTTTTGATAATCTCA
TGACCAAAATCCCTTAACGTGAGTTTTCGTTCCACTGAGCGTCAGACCCCGTAGAAAAGATCAAAGGATC
TTCTTGAGATCCTTTTTTTCTGCGCGTAATCTGCTGCTTGCAAACAAAAAAACCACCGCTACCAGCGGTG
GTTTGTTTGCCGGATCAAGAGCTACCAACTCTTTTTCCGAAGGTAACTGGCTTCAGCAGAGCGCAGATAC
CAAATACTGTTCTTCTAGTGTAGCCGTAGTTAGGCCACCACTTCAAGAACTCTGTAGCACCGCCTACATA
CCTCGCTCTGCTAATCCTGTTACCAGTGGCTGCTGCCAGTGGCGATAAGTCGTGTCTTACCGGGTTGGAC
TCAAGACGATAGTTACCGGATAAGGCGCAGCGGTCGGGCTGAACGGGGGGTTCGTGCACACAGCCCAGCT
TGGAGCGAACGACCTACACCGAACTGAGATACCTACAGCGTGAGCTATGAGAAAGCGCCACGCTTCCCGA
AGGGAGAAAGGCGGACAGGTATCCGGTAAGCGGCAGGGTCGGAACAGGAGAGCGCACGAGGGAGCTTCCA
GGGGGAAACGCCTGGTATCTTTATAGTCCTGTCGGGTTTCGCCACCTCTGACTTGAGCGTCGATTTTTGT
GATGCTCGTCAGGGGGGCGGAGCCTATGGAAAAACGCCAGCAACGCGGCCTTTTTACGGTTCCTGGCCTT
TTGCTGGCCTTTTGCTCACATGTCCT
